>Addgene plasmid #245011 | mApple Rab3b | addgene full sequence | sequence record 487641 | Addgene NGS Result
CGTTACATAACTTACGGTAAATGGCCCGCCTGGCTGACCGCCCAACGACCCCCGCCCATTGACGTCAATA
ATGACGTATGTTCCCATAGTAACGCCAATAGGGACTTTCCATTGACGTCAATGGGTGGAGTATTTACGGT
AAACTGCCCACTTGGCAGTACATCAAGTGTATCATATGCCAAGTACGCCCCCTATTGACGTCAATGACGG
TAAATGGCCCGCCTGGCATTATGCCCAGTACATGACCTTATGGGACTTTCCTACTTGGCAGTACATCTAC
GTATTAGTCATCGCTATTACCATGGTGATGCGGTTTTGGCAGTACATCAATGGGCGTGGATAGCGGTTTG
ACTCACGGGGATTTCCAAGTCTCCACCCCATTGACGTCAATGGGAGTTTGTTTTGGCACCAAAATCAACG
GGACTTTCCAAAATGTCGTAACAACTCCGCCCCATTGACGCAAATGGGCGGTAGGCGTGTACGGTGGGAG
GTCTATATAAGCAGAGCTGGTTTAGTGAACCGTCAGATCCGCTAGCGCTACCGGTCGCCACCATGGTGAG
CAAGGGCGAGGAGAATAACATGGCCATCATCAAGGAGTTCATGCGCTTCAAGGTGCACATGGAGGGCTCC
GTGAACGGCCACGAGTTCGAGATCGAGGGCGAGGGCGAGGGCCGCCCCTACGAGGCCTTTCAGACCGCTA
AGCTGAAGGTGACCAAGGGTGGCCCCCTGCCCTTCGCCTGGGACATCCTGTCCCCTCAGTTCATGTACGG
CTCCAAGGTCTACATTAAGCACCCAGCCGACATCCCCGACTACTTCAAGCTGTCCTTCCCCGAGGGCTTC
AGGTGGGAGCGCGTGATGAACTTCGAGGACGGCGGCATTATTCACGTTAACCAGGACTCCTCCCTGCAGG
ACGGCGTGTTCATCTACAAGGTGAAGCTGCGCGGCACCAACTTCCCCTCCGACGGCCCCGTAATGCAGAA
GAAGACCATGGGCTGGGAGGCCTCCGAGGAGCGGATGTACCCCGAGGACGGCGCCCTGAAGAGCGAGATC
AAGAAGAGGCTGAAGCTGAAGGACGGCGGCCACTACGCCGCCGAGGTCAAGACCACCTACAAGGCCAAGA
AGCCCGTGCAGCTGCCCGGCGCCTACATCGTCGACATCAAGTTGGACATCGTGTCCCACAACGAGGACTA
CACCATCGTGGAACAGTACGAACGCGCCGAGGGCCGCCACTCCACCGGCGGCATGGACGAGCTGTACAAG
TCCGGACTCAGATCCATGGCTTCAGTGACTGATGGTAAGACTGGAATCAAAGATGCCTCCGACCAGAACT
TTGACTACATGTTCAAACTGCTCATCATTGGCAACAGCAGCGTCGGGAAGACATCCTTCCTTTTCCGCTA
TGCTGATGACACCTTCACCCCTGCCTTTGTCAGCACTGTGGGTATCGACTTCAAAGTGAAGACAGTCTAC
CGCCATGAGAAGCGTGTGAAGCTGCAGATATGGGACACAGCTGGGCAAGAGCGGTACCGGACCATCACCA
CAGCCTACTACCGTGGGGCCATGGGCTTCATTCTCATGTATGACATCACCAACGAGGAGTCCTTCAATGC
TGTCCAGGACTGGGCTACTCAGATTAAGACCTACTCCTGGGACAACGCACAGGTCATTCTCGTGGGAAAT
AAGTGTGACATGGAAGAGGAAAGAGTGGTCCCAACTGAGAAGGGCCGGCTCCTGGCAGAACAGCTTGGGT
TTGACTTCTTTGAAGCCAGCGCCAAGGAGAACATCAGTGTGAGGCAGGCCTTCGAGCGGCTGGTGGATGC
CATCTGCGATAAGATGTCTGACTCGATGGACACAGACCCCTCCGTGCTAGGCGCCTCCAAGACGACGCGG
CTCTCAGACACCCCACCTCTGCTGCAGCAGAACTGCTCTTGCTAGAATCGAATTCTGCAGTCGACGGTAC
CGCGGGCCCGGGATCCACCGGATCTAGATAACTGATCATAATCAGCCATACCACATTTGTAGAGGTTTTA
CTTGCTTTAAAAAACCTCCCACACCTCCCCCTGAACCTGAAACATAAAATGAATGCAATTGTTGTTGTTA
ACTTGTTTATTGCAGCTTATAATGGTTACAAATAAAGCAATAGCATCACAAATTTCACAAATAAAGCATT
TTTTTCACTGCATTCTAGTTGTGGTTTGTCCAAACTCATCAATGTATCTTAACGCGTAAATTGTAAGCGT
TAATATTTTGTTAAAATTCGCGTTAAATTTTTGTTAAATCAGCTCATTTTTTAACCAATAGGCCGAAATC
GGCAAAATCCCTTATAAATCAAAAGAATAGACCGAGATAGGGT
[37 nt withheld, positions 2354-2390]
AAAGAACGTGGACTCCAACGTCAAAGG
[49 nt withheld, positions 2418-2466]
T
[91 nt withheld, positions 2468-2558]
G
[124 nt withheld, positions 2560-2683]
CAGGTGGCACTTTTCGGGGAAATGTGCGCGGAACCCCTATTTGTTTATTTTTCTAAATACATTCAAATAT
GTATCCGCTCATGAGACAATAACCCTGATAAATGCTTCAATAATATTGAAAAAGGAAGAGTCCTGAGGCG
GAAAGAACCAGCTGTGGAATGTGTGTCAGTTAGGGTGTGGAAAGTCCCCAGGCTCCCCAGCAGGCAGAAG
TATGCAAAGCATGCATCTCAATTAGTCAGCAACCAGGTGTGGAAAGTCCCCAGGCTCCCCAGCAGGCAGA
AGTATGCAAAGCATGCATCTCAATTAGTCAGCAACCATAGTCCCGCCCCTAACTCCGCCCATCCCGCCCC
TAACTCCGCCCAGTTCCGCCCATTCTCCGCCCCATGGCTGACTAATTTTTTTTATTTATGCAGAGGCCGA
GGCCGCCTCGGCCTCTGAGCTATTCCAGAAGTAGTGAGGAGGCTTTTTTGGAGGCCTAGGCTTTTGCAAA
GATCGATCAAGAGACAGGATGAGGATCGTTTCGCATGATTGAACAAGATGGATTGCACGCAGGTTCTCCG
GCCGCTTGGGTGGAGAGGCTATTCGGCTATGACTGGGCACAACAGACAATCGGCTGCTCTGATGCCGCCG
TGTTCCGGCTGTCAGCGCAGGGGCGCCCGGTTCTTTTTGTCAAGACCGACCTGTCCGGTGCCCTGAATGA
ACTGCAAGACGAGGCAGCGCGGCTATCGTGGCTGGCCACGACGGGCGTTCCTTGCGCAGCTGTGCTCGAC
GTTGTCACTGAAGCGGGAAGGGACTGGCTGCTATTGGGCGAAGTGCCGGGGCAGGATCTCCTGTCATCTC
ACCTTGCTCCTGCCGAGAAAGTATCCATCATGGCTGATGCAATGCGGCGGCTGCATACGCTTGATCCGGC
TACCTGCCCATTCGACCACCAAGCGAAACATCGCATCGAGCGAGCACGTACTCGGATGGAAGCCGGTCTT
GTCGATCAGGATGATCTGGACGAAGAGCATCAGGGGCTCGCGCCAGCCGAACTGTTCGCCAGGCTCAAGG
CGAGCATGCCCGACGGCGAGGATCTCGTCGTGACCCATGGCGATGCCTGCTTGCCGAATATCATGGTGGA
AAATGGCCGCTTTTCTGGATTCATCGACTGTGGCCGGCTGGGTGTGGCGGACCGCTATCAGGACATAGCG
TTGGCTACCCGTGATATTGCTGAAGAGCTTGGCGGCGAATGGGCTGACCGCTTCCTCGTGCTTTACGGTA
TCGCCGCTCCCGATTCGCAGCGCATCGCCTTCTATCGCCTTCTTGACGAGTTCTTCTGAGCGGGACTCTG
GGGTTCGAAATGACCGACCAAGCGACGCCCAACCTGCCATCACGAGATTTCGATTCCACCGCCGCCTTCT
ATGAAAGGTTGGGCTTCGGAATCGTTTTCCGGGACGCCGGCTGGATGATCCTCCAGCGCGGGGATCTCAT
GCTGGAGTTCTTCGCCCACCCTAGGGGGAGGCTAACTGAAACACGGAAGGAGACAATACCGGAAGGAACC
CGCGCTATGACGGCAATAAAAAGACAGAATAAAACGCACGGTGTTGGGTCGTTTGTTCATAAACGCGGGG
TTCGGTCCCAGGGCTGGCACTCTGTCGATACCCCACCGAGACCCCATTGGGGCCAATACGCCCGCGTTTC
TTCCTTTTCCCCACCCCACCCCCCAAGTTCGGGTGAAGGCCCAGGGCTCGCAGCCAACGTCGGGGCGGCA
GGCCCTGCCATAGCCTCAGGTTACTCATATATACTTTAGATTGATTTAAAACTTCATTTTTAATTTAAAA
GGATCTAGGTGAAGATCCTTTTTGATAATCTCATGACCAAAATCCCTTAACGTGAGTTTTCGTTCCACTG
AGCGTCAGACCCCGTAGAAAAGATCAAAGGATCTTCTTGAGATCCTTTTTTTCTGCGCGTAATCTGCTGC
TTGCAAACAAAAAAACCACCGCTACCAGCGGTGGTTTGTTTGCCGGATCAAGAGCTACCAACTCTTTTTC
CGAAGGTAACTGGCTTCAGCAGAGCGCAGATACCAAATACTGTTCTTCTAGTGTAGCCGTAGTTAGGCCA
CCACTTCAAGAACTCTGTAGCACCGCCTACATACCTCGCTCTGCTAATCCTGTTACCAGTGGCTGCTGCC
AGTGGCGATAAGTCGTGTCTTACCGGGTTGGACTCAAGACGATAGTTACCGGATAAGGCGCAGCGGTCGG
GCTGAACGGGGGGTTCGTGCACACAGCCCAGCTTGGAGCGAACGACCTACACCGAACTGAGATACCTACA
GCGTGAGCTATGAGAAAGCGCCACGCTTCCCGAAGGGAGAAAGGCGGACAGGTATCCGGTAAGCGGCAGG
GTCGGAACAGGAGAGCGCACGAGGGAGCTTCCAGGGGGAAACGCCTGGTATCTTTATAGTCCTGTCGGGT
TTCGCCACCTCTGACTTGAGCGTCGATTTTTGTGATGCTCGTCAGGGGGGCGGAGCCTATGGAAAAACGC
CAGCAACGCGGCCTTTTTACGGTTCCTGGCCTTTTGCTGGCCTTTTGCTCACATGTTCTTTCCTGCGTTA
TCCCCTGATTCTGTGGATAACCGTATTACCGCCATGCATTAGTTATTAATAGTAATCAATTACGGGGTCA
TTAGTTCATAGCCCATATATGGAGTTCCG
Features (pLannotate 1.2.2; 16 found; start..end, strand, type, name):
      1..304     +  enhancer       CMV enhancer: human cytomegalovirus immediate early enhancer
    305..508     +  promoter       CMV promoter: human cytomegalovirus (CMV) immediate early promoter
    553..1260    +  CDS            mApple: mApple is a basic (constitutively fluorescent) red fluorescent protein published in 2008, derived from Discosoma sp.. It is reported to be a rapidly-maturing monomer with high acid sensitivity.
   1276..1932    +  CDS            Rab3b: RAB3B_MOUSE - Experimental evidence at protein level: Swiss-Prot protein existence level 1. Protein transport. Probably involved in vesicular traffic (By similarity). From Mus musculus (Mouse).
   1938..1976    +  misc_feature   MCS (fragment): multiple cloning site
   1993..2077    +  CDS            large T antigen (fragment): large T antigen from SV40 (simian virus 40)
   2100..2221    +  polyA_signal   SV40 poly(A) signal: SV40 polyadenylation signal
   2255..2683    -  rep_origin     f1 ori (sequence partly withheld): f1 bacteriophage origin of replication; arrow indicates direction of (+) strand synthesis
   2710..2814    +  promoter       AmpR promoter: bla
   2816..3173    +  promoter       SV40 promoter: SV40 enhancer and early promoter
   3208..4002    +  CDS            NeoR/KanR: aminoglycoside phosphotransferase from Tn5; aph(3')-II (or nptII); confers resistance to neomycin, kanamycin, and G418 (Geneticin®)
   4023..4175    +  CDS            ble (fragment): BLE_KLEPN - Experimental evidence at protein level: Swiss-Prot protein existence level 1. Binding protein with a strong affinity to the bleomycin family of antibiotics. Binds to CL990; an antimitotic-antibiotic compound. From Klebsiella pneumoniae.
   4234..4281    +  polyA_signal   HSV TK poly(A) signal: herpes simplex virus thymidine kinase polyadenylation signal (Cole and Stacy, 1985)
   4372..4388    -  polyA_signal   bGH poly(A) signal (fragment): bovine growth hormone polyadenylation signal
   4610..5198    +  rep_origin     ori: high-copy-number ColE1/pMB1/pBR322/pUC origin of replication
   5313..5372    +  enhancer       CMV enhancer (fragment): human cytomegalovirus immediate early enhancer
