[The description below was written by a language model from this plasmid's Addgene catalogue record and pLannotate feature annotations shown in this document.]
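Description:
mApple Rab3b is a 5,372 nt mammalian expression plasmid built on a C1-type fluorescent-protein fusion backbone, in which the tag sits upstream of the cloning site so that the inserted gene is expressed as a C-terminal fusion partner. It is maintained in E. coli at high copy through a ColE1/pUC-type origin and selected with kanamycin. The resistance gene is the Tn5 aminoglycoside phosphotransferase (NeoR/KanR). It is driven by tandem bacterial (bla) and SV40 early promoters and terminated by an HSV TK polyadenylation signal, so it could also provide G418 selection in mammalian cells. An f1 origin is also present. The short ble, SV40 large T antigen and bGH poly(A) fragments in the annotation appear to be partial matches within backbone sequence rather than functional elements.

The expression cassette uses the human cytomegalovirus immediate-early enhancer and promoter to drive a single open reading frame. This frame consists of mApple, a rapidly maturing monomeric red fluorescent protein derived from Discosoma, followed after a short linker by rat Rab3b and then a residual multiple cloning site and the SV40 poly(A) signal. The automated annotation matches the insert to the mouse Rab3b protein entry, but the catalogue record gives the species as rat. Placing the tag at the N terminus leaves the C terminus of this small vesicular-traffic GTPase free. Repository sequencing found three substitutions relative to the reference protein (N8K, R12K and I145V), which the depositor states have no functional consequence. The 5′ cloning site is not recorded. The stated purpose is to visualise the distribution and localization of wild-type Rab3b, which fits fluorescence imaging of transfected cells.
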