Addgene plasmid #245011: mApple Rab3b
Purpose: Distribution and localization of rat wild-type Rab3b
Depositing lab: Thomas Martin. Depositing organization: University of Wisconsin, Madison.
Backbone
  Vector backbone: C1
  Vector type: Mammalian Expression
Growth in bacteria
  Bacterial resistance: Kanamycin, 50 μg/mL
  Growth temperature: 37°C
  Growth strain: DH5alpha
  Copy number: High Copy
Gene/Insert
  Gene/Insert name: Rab3b
  Species: R. norvegicus (rat)
  Entrez Gene: Rab3b
  Tag / fusion protein: mApple (N terminal on insert)
  Cloning method: Restriction Enzyme; 5′ cloning site Unknown (unknown if destroyed)
Terms and licenses: Academic/Nonprofit Terms; Industry Terms: Not Available to Industry
Depositor comments: The depositor confirms that discrepancies between the depositor's sequence and Addgene's sequences have no functional consequences. Addgene NGS finds N8K, R12K, and I145V in Rab-3B (NP_112353.1).
How to cite: mApple Rab3b was a gift from Thomas Martin (Addgene plasmid # 245011 ; http://n2t.net/addgene:245011 ; RRID:Addgene_245011)
